LOCUS       Exported 8984 bp ds-DNA circular SYN 12-MAY-2021
DEFINITION  Mammalian expression plasmid for SARS-CoV-2 RNA-dependent RNA
            polymerase.
ACCESSION   .
VERSION     .
KEYWORDS    pGBW-m4134165
SOURCE      synthetic DNA construct
  ORGANISM  synthetic DNA construct
REFERENCE   1 (bases 1 to 8984)
  TITLE     SARS-CoV-2 protein Mammalian expression constructs, tagged, for
            protein expression and/or purification
REFERENCE   2 (bases 1 to 8984)
  AUTHORS   .
  TITLE     Direct Submission
  JOURNAL   Exported May 12, 2021 from SnapGene Server 1.1.58
            http://www.snapgene.com
FEATURES             Location/Qualifiers
     source          1..8984
                     /organism="synthetic DNA construct"
                     /mol_type="other DNA"
     promoter        2..204
                     /label=CMV promoter
                     /note="human cytomegalovirus (CMV) immediate early
                     promoter"
     primer_bind     155..175
                     /label=CMV-F
                     /note="Human CMV immediate early promoter, forward primer"
     CDS             3078..3098
                     /codon_start=1
                     /product="tobacco etch virus (TEV) protease recognition and
                     cleavage site"
                     /label=TEV site
                     /translation="ENLYFQS"
     CDS             3102..3167
                     /codon_start=1
                     /product="three tandem FLAG(R) epitope tags, followed by an
                     enterokinase cleavage site"
                     /label=3xFLAG
                     /translation="DYKDHDGDYKDHDIDYKDDDDK"
     polyA_signal    3220..3341
                     /label=SV40 poly(A) signal
                     /note="SV40 polyadenylation signal"
     primer_bind     complement(3231..3250)
                     /label=EBV-rev
                     /note="SV40 polyA terminator, reverse primer"
     primer_bind     3285..3304
                     /label=SV40pA-R
                     /note="SV40 polyA, reverse primer"
     terminator      3456..3502
                     /label=T7 terminator
                     /note="transcription terminator for bacteriophage T7 RNA
                     polymerase"
     terminator      3532..3668
                     /label=rrnG terminator
                     /note="transcription terminator from the E. coli ribosomal
                     RNA rrnG operon (Albrechtsen et al., 1991)"
     misc_feature    3713..3784
                     /label=3' beta-globin insulator
                     /note="insulator downstream of the human beta-globin locus
                     (Farrell et al., 2002)"
     rep_origin      complement(4010..4598)
                     /direction=LEFT
                     /label=ori
                     /note="high-copy-number ColE1/pMB1/pBR322/pUC origin of
                     replication"
     primer_bind     complement(4090..4109)
                     /label=pBR322ori-F
                     /note="pBR322 origin, forward primer"
     promoter        5098..6307
                     /label=UbC promoter
                     /note="human ubiquitin C promoter"
     primer_bind     6144..6163
                     /label=hUBCpro-F
                     /note="Human Ubiquitin C (UbC) promoter, forward primer"
     CDS             6311..6910
                     /codon_start=1
                     /gene="pac from Streptomyces alboniger"
                     /product="puromycin N-acetyltransferase"
                     /label=PuroR
                     /note="confers resistance to puromycin"
                     /translation="MTEYKPTVRLATRDDVPRAVRTLAAAFADYPATRHTVDPDRHIER
                     VTELQELFLTRVGLDIGKVWVADDGAAVAVWTTPESVEAGAVFAEIGPRMAELSGSRLA
                     AQQQMEGLLAPHRPKEPAWFLATVGVSPDHQGKGLGSAVVLPGVEAAERAGVPAFLETS
                     APRNLPFYERLGFTVTADVEVPEGPRTWCMTRKPGA"
     primer_bind     complement(6311..6330)
                     /label=Puro-R
                     /note="Puromycin resistance gene, reverse primer. Also
                     called puro-variant-R"
     primer_bind     6807..6827
                     /label=Puro-F
                     /note="Puromycin resistance gene, forward primer"
     polyA_signal    6937..6985
                     /note="synthetic polyadenylation signal"
     CDS             7251..8111
                     /codon_start=1
                     /gene="bla"
                     /product="beta-lactamase"
                     /label=AmpR
                     /note="confers resistance to ampicillin, carbenicillin, and
                     related antibiotics"
                     /translation="MSIQHFRVALIPFFAAFCLPVFAHPETLVKVKDAEDQLGARVGYI
                     ELDLNSGKILESFRPEERFPMMSTFKVLLCGAVLSRIDAGQEQLGRRIHYSQNDLVEYS
                     PVTEKHLTDGMTVRELCSAAITMSDNTAANLLLTTIGGPKELTAFLHNMGDHVTRLDRW
                     EPELNEAIPNDERDTTMPVAMATTLRKLLTGELLTLASRQQLIDWMEADKVAGPLLRSA
                     LPAGWFIADKSGAGERGSRGIIAALGPDGKPSRIVVIYTTGSQATMDERNRQIAEIGAS
                     LIKHW"
     primer_bind     complement(7469..7488)
                     /label=Amp-R
                     /note="Ampicillin resistance gene, reverse primer"
     terminator      8124..8260
                     /label=rrnG terminator
                     /note="transcription terminator from the E. coli ribosomal
                     RNA rrnG operon (Albrechtsen et al., 1991)"
     misc_feature    8412..8483
                     /label=5' beta-globin insulator
                     /note="insulator upstream of the human beta-globin locus
                     (Farrell et al., 2002)"
     terminator      8488..8534
                     /label=T7 terminator
                     /note="transcription terminator for bacteriophage T7 RNA
                     polymerase"
     polyA_signal    8552..8600
                     /note="synthetic polyadenylation signal"
     enhancer        8681..8984
                     /label=CMV enhancer
                     /note="human cytomegalovirus immediate early enhancer"
ORIGIN
        1 ctgatgcggt tttggcagta catcaatggg cgtggatagc ggtttgactc acggggattt
       61 ccaagtctcc accccattga cgtcaatggg agtttgtttt ggcaccaaaa tcaacgggac
      121 tttccaaaat gtcgtaacaa ctccgcccca ttgacgcaaa tgggcggtag gcgtgtacgg
      181 tgggaggtct atataagcag agctggttta gtgaaccgtc agatcagatc tttgtcgatc
      241 ctaccatcca ctcgacacac ccgccagcgg ccgccaccat gtctgccgac gcacagtcgt
      301 tcctgaatag agtttgtggt gtatccgcgg cccggctaac tccatgcgga accgggacga
      361 gcacagatgt ggtgtaccga gcttttgata tctataacga caaagtcgct ggcttcgcca
      421 agtttcttaa gaccaactgt tgcaggttcc aagagaaaga cgaagatgat aatctcatag
      481 actcatactt tgtggttaag cgtcacactt ttagtaatta tcagcatgag gaaacaattt
      541 ataacttgct gaaggactgc cctgccgtag caaaacacga cttctttaaa ttccgcatcg
      601 atggcgatat ggtcccgcat attagcagac agcggttaac caagtacact atggcagacc
      661 tggtgtacgc cctgcgacac ttcgacgagg gaaactgtga cacgttaaaa gaaatcctcg
      721 tgacttataa ttgttgcgat gacgattatt tcaacaagaa agattggtac gattttgtcg
      781 agaatcccga tatactcaga gtgtacgcta acctggggga aagggttcgc caggcactat
      841 tgaagacagt ccaattttgc gacgcgatgc ggaatgccgg cattgtgggt gtcctgacac
      901 ttgataacca ggacctgaat ggcaactggt atgactttgg agatttcatt cagaccacgc
      961 ccgggtccgg agtacctgtc gttgactctt actactcact tctgatgcca atcctaacct
     1021 taacccgagc tctcacagct gagagtcacg tggacaccga cctcacaaaa ccgtatatca
     1081 agtgggattt gctgaagtac gatttcacgg aagagaggtt aaagctcttt gatcgttatt
     1141 tcaaatactg ggaccagact tatcatccca actgtgtgaa ttgtctggac gacagatgca
     1201 tacttcattg tgccaatttc aatgtactgt ttagcacagt gttcccacca acttcgtttg
     1261 gtcctctagt gcgcaaaatc tttgtggatg gggtgccctt cgttgtttcc acaggctatc
     1321 actttcgtga gctcggcgta gttcacaacc aagatgtcaa cctgcattct tccaggttaa
     1381 gttttaagga acttctggtg tatgccgcag accctgcgat gcacgctgca agcggtaatt
     1441 tgttgctgga taagcggacc acgtgcttca gcgtggcggc tttaacaaat aacgttgcct
     1501 tccaaaccgt caagcctggc aacttcaata aagatttcta cgatttcgcc gtcagtaaag
     1561 ggttttttaa ggagggatca agcgtagaat tgaaacattt tttctttgct caggacggta
     1621 atgccgctat ctcggactac gactactacc ggtataacct accaactatg tgcgacattc
     1681 ggcagctgtt gttcgtggtg gaggtcgttg ataaatactt tgattgctac gatggcggat
     1741 gcattaacgc caatcaagtc atcgtgaaca atctggacaa gagcgccggc ttccccttta
     1801 acaaatgggg aaaggcaagg ctatattatg actctatgtc ctatgaggat caggacgctc
     1861 tcttcgcgta taccaagcgc aacgttatcc ccacaattac ccagatgaac ctcaaatatg
     1921 caatcagcgc aaagaacaga gcgaggacag ttgctggggt gagtatatgt tcgacaatga
     1981 ctaacaggca gtttcaccag aagctgttga aatctattgc cgctacacga ggggctaccg
     2041 tcgtgattgg cacctccaaa ttctacggag ggtggcataa tatgttaaaa actgtgtact
     2101 ccgacgtgga aaaccctcac ctgatgggtt gggattatcc taagtgcgac cgggcgatgc
     2161 caaacatgct gagaattatg gcgtcattag tcctggcgcg aaagcacacc acgtgctgta
     2221 gtctgtcaca tcgcttttac agattggcta atgaatgcgc ccaagtgctt agcgagatgg
     2281 tgatgtgtgg gggttcactt tacgtgaagc ccggaggaac gtcctcaggc gacgccacaa
     2341 ctgcctacgc aaattcagta ttcaacatat gtcaggccgt tacagcaaac gtgaatgctc
     2401 tgctgtctac tgatgggaac aagatcgccg ataagtacgt ccggaacctg caacacaggc
     2461 tgtacgagtg tctgtatcgt aatcgagatg tagacaccga cttcgtgaac gaattttacg
     2521 catacttacg gaaacatttc tccatgatga tcctctccga cgatgcagtt gtgtgcttta
     2581 attcaactta cgcctctcag ggcttggtgg ccagtatcaa aaattttaag tcggttcttt
     2641 attatcagaa taacgtgttt atgagcgagg ctaagtgttg gaccgagact gatctgacca
     2701 aaggcccgca cgagttctgt tcccagcaca ccatgctggt caagcagggt gatgactatg
     2761 tctatttacc atacccagat ccgagtagga tcttgggagc cggttgtttt gtggatgaca
     2821 ttgtgaagac tgacggtaca ctcatgattg agcgcttcgt cagtttggca atcgacgctt
     2881 acccccttac caaacatcca aatcaggaat atgcggatgt gtttcacctg taccttcaat
     2941 acataaggaa acttcatgat gaactaactg gacatatgct cgacatgtat tctgtaatgc
     3001 ttacaaatga caatacctca cggtactggg aaccggagtt ttatgaagcc atgtacaccc
     3061 cacatactgt cctgcaagaa aacctttact ttcagtcgat ggattataag gaccacgatg
     3121 gagactacaa agatcatgac attgattaca aggacgacga tgacaaataa gctagcttga
     3181 ctgactgaga tacagcgtac cttcagctca cagacatgat aagatacatt gatgagtttg
     3241 gacaaaccac aactagaatg cagtgaaaaa aatgctttat ttgtgaaatt tgtgatgcta
     3301 ttgctttatt tgtaaccatt ataagctgca ataaacaagt taacaacaac aattgcattc
     3361 attttatgtt tcaggttcag ggggaggtgt gggaggtttt ttaaagcaag taaaacctct
     3421 acaaatgtgg tattggccca tctctatcgg tatcgtagca taaccccttg gggcctctaa
     3481 acgggtcttg aggggttttt tgtgcccctc gggccggatt gctatctacc ggcattggcg
     3541 cagaaaaaaa tgcctgatgc gacgctgcgc gtcttatact cccacatatg ccagattcag
     3601 caacggatac ggcttcccca acttgcccac ttccatacgt gtcctcctta ccagaaattt
     3661 atccttaagg tcgtcagcta tcctgcaggc gatctctcga tttcgatcaa gacattcctt
     3721 taatggtctt ttctggacac cactaggggt cagaagtagt tcatcaaact ttcttccctc
     3781 cctaatctca ttggttacct tgggctatcg aaacttaatt aaccagtcaa gtcagctact
     3841 tggcgagatc gacttgtctg ggtttcgact acgctcagaa ttgcgtcagt caagttcgat
     3901 ctggtccttg ctattgcacc cgttctccga ttacgagttt catttaaatc atgtgagcaa
     3961 aaggccagca aaaggccagg aaccgtaaaa aggccgcgtt gctggcgttt ttccataggc
     4021 tccgcccccc tgacgagcat cacaaaaatc gacgctcaag tcagaggtgg cgaaacccga
     4081 caggactata aagataccag gcgtttcccc ctggaagctc cctcgtgcgc tctcctgttc
     4141 cgaccctgcc gcttaccgga tacctgtccg cctttctccc ttcgggaagc gtggcgcttt
     4201 ctcatagctc acgctgtagg tatctcagtt cggtgtaggt cgttcgctcc aagctgggct
     4261 gtgtgcacga accccccgtt cagcccgacc gctgcgcctt atccggtaac tatcgtcttg
     4321 agtccaaccc ggtaagacac gacttatcgc cactggcagc agccactggt aacaggatta
     4381 gcagagcgag gtatgtaggc ggtgctacag agttcttgaa gtggtggcct aactacggct
     4441 acactagaag aacagtattt ggtatctgcg ctctgctgaa gccagttacc ttcggaaaaa
     4501 gagttggtag ctcttgatcc ggcaaacaaa ccaccgctgg tagcggtggt ttttttgttt
     4561 gcaagcagca gattacgcgc agaaaaaaag gatctcaaga agatcctttg atcttttcta
     4621 cggggtctga cgctcagtgg aacgaaaact cacgttaagg gattttggtc atgagattat
     4681 caaaaaggat cttcacctag atccttttaa attaaaaatg aagttttaaa tcaatctaaa
     4741 gtatatatga gtaaacttgg tctgacagtt accaatgctt aatcagtgag gcacctatct
     4801 cagcgatctg tctatttcgt tcatccatag ttgcatttaa atttccgaac tctccaaggc
     4861 cctcgtcgga aaatcttcaa acctttcgtc cgatccatct tgcaggctac ctctcgaacg
     4921 aactatcgca agtctcttgg ccggccttgc gccttggcta ttgcttggca gcgcctatcg
     4981 ccaggtatta ctccaatccc gaatatccga gatcgggatc acccgagaga agttcaacct
     5041 acatcctcaa tcccgatcta tccgagatcc gaggaatatc gaaatcgggg cgcgcctggc
     5101 ctccgcgccg ggttttggcg cctcccgcgg gcgcccccct cgtcacggcg agcgctgcca
     5161 cgtcagacga agggcgcagg agcgtcctga tccttccgcc cggacgctca ggacagcggc
     5221 ccgctgctca taagactcgg ccttagaacc ccagtatcag cagaaggaca ttttaggacg
     5281 ggacttgggt gactctaggg cactggtttt ctttccagag agcggaacag gcgaggaaaa
     5341 gtagtccctt ctcggcgatt ctgcggaggg atctccgtgg ggcggtgaac gccgatgatt
     5401 atataaggac gcgccgggtg tggcacagct agttccgtcg cagccgggat ttgggtcgcg
     5461 gttcttgttt gtggatcgct gtgatcgtca cttggtgagt agcgggctgc tgggctggcc
     5521 ggggctttcg tggccgccgg gccgctcggt gggacggaag cgtgtggaga gaccgccaag
     5581 ggctgtagtc tgggtccgcg agcaaggttg ccctgaactg ggggttgggg ggagcgcagc
     5641 aaaatggcgg ctgttcccga gtcttgaatg gaagacgctt gtgaggcggg ctgtgaggtc
     5701 gttgaaacaa ggtggggggc atggtgggcg gcaagaaccc aaggtcttga gcccttcgct
     5761 aatgcgggaa agctcttatt cgggtgagat gggctgggca ccatctgggg accctgacgt
     5821 gaagtttgtc actgactgga gaactcggtt tgtcgtctgt tgcgggggcg gcagttatgg
     5881 cggtgccgtt gggcagtgca cccgtacctt tgggagcgcg cgccctcgtc gtgtcgtgac
     5941 gtcacccgtt ctgttggctt ataatgcagg gtggggccac ctgccggtag gtgtgcggta
     6001 ggcttttctc cgtcgcagga cgcagggttc gggcctaggg taggctctcc tgaatcgaca
     6061 ggcgccggac ctctggtgag gggagggata agtgaggcgt cagtttcttt ggtcggtttt
     6121 atgtacctat cttcttaagt agctgaagct ccggttttga actatgcgct cggggttggc
     6181 gagtgtgttt tgtgaagttt tttaggcacc ttttgaaatg taatcatttg ggtcaatatg
     6241 taattttcag tgttagactt gtaaattgtc cgctaaattc tggccgtttt tggctttttt
     6301 gttagacaac atgaccgagt acaagcccac ggtgcgcctc gccacccgcg acgacgtccc
     6361 cagggccgta cgcaccctcg ccgccgcgtt cgccgactac cccgccacgc gccacaccgt
     6421 cgatccggac cgccacatcg agcgggtcac cgagctgcaa gaactcttcc tcacgcgcgt
     6481 cgggctcgac atcggcaagg tgtgggtcgc ggacgacggc gccgcggtgg cggtctggac
     6541 cacgccggag agcgtcgaag cgggggcggt gttcgccgag atcggcccgc gcatggccga
     6601 gttgagcggt tcccggctgg ccgcgcagca acagatggag ggcctcctgg cgccgcaccg
     6661 gcccaaggag cccgcgtggt tcctggccac cgtcggcgtc tcgcccgacc accagggcaa
     6721 gggtctgggc agcgccgtcg tgctccccgg agtggaggcc gccgagcgcg ccggggtgcc
     6781 cgccttcctg gagacctccg cgccccgcaa cctccccttc tacgagcggc tcggcttcac
     6841 cgtcaccgcc gacgtcgagg tgcccgaagg accgcgcacc tggtgcatga cccgcaagcc
     6901 cggtgcctag gctagtatgt aagcctagtc ttagataata aaatcgctat ccatcgaaga
     6961 tggatgtgtg ttggtttttt gtgtgtgtaa cgctaggcgc gcctggtgta ccgagaacga
     7021 tcctctcagt gcgagtctcg acgatccata tcgttgcttg gcagtcagcc agtcggaatc
     7081 cagcttggga cccaggaagt ccaatcgtca gatattgtac tcaagcctgg tcacggcagc
     7141 gtaccgatct gtttaaacct agatattgat agtctgatcg gtcaacgtat aatcgagtcc
     7201 tagcttttgc aaacatctat caagagacag gatcagcagg aggctttcgc atgagtattc
     7261 aacatttccg tgtcgccctt attccctttt ttgcggcatt ttgccttcct gtttttgctc
     7321 acccagaaac gctggtgaaa gtaaaagatg ctgaagatca gttgggtgcg cgagtgggtt
     7381 acatcgaact ggatctcaac agcggtaaga tccttgagag ttttcgcccc gaagaacgct
     7441 ttccaatgat gagcactttt aaagttctgc tatgtggcgc ggtattatcc cgtattgacg
     7501 ccgggcaaga gcaactcggt cgccgcatac actattctca gaatgacttg gttgagtatt
     7561 caccagtcac agaaaagcat cttacggatg gcatgacagt aagagaatta tgcagtgctg
     7621 ccataaccat gagtgataac actgcggcca acttacttct gacaacgatt ggaggaccga
     7681 aggagctaac cgcttttttg cacaacatgg gggatcatgt aactcgcctt gatcgttggg
     7741 aaccggagct gaatgaagcc ataccaaacg acgagcgtga caccacgatg cctgtagcaa
     7801 tggcaacaac cttgcgtaaa ctattaactg gcgaactact tactctagct tcccggcaac
     7861 agttgataga ctggatggag gcggataaag ttgcaggacc acttctgcgc tcggcccttc
     7921 cggctggctg gtttattgct gataaatctg gagccggtga gcgtgggtct cgcggtatca
     7981 ttgcagcact ggggccagat ggtaagccct cccgtatcgt agttatctac acgacgggga
     8041 gtcaggcaac tatggatgaa cgaaatagac agatcgctga gataggtgcc tcactgatta
     8101 agcattggta accgattcta ggtgcattgg cgcagaaaaa aatgcctgat gcgacgctgc
     8161 gcgtcttata ctcccacata tgccagattc agcaacggat acggcttccc caacttgccc
     8221 acttccatac gtgtcctcct taccagaaat ttatccttaa gatcccgaat cgtttaaact
     8281 cgactctggc tctatcgaat ctccgtcgtt tcgagcttac gcgaacagcc gtggcgctca
     8341 tttgctcgtc gggcatcgaa tctcgtcagc tatcgtcagc ttaccttttt ggcagcgatc
     8401 gcggctcccg acatcttgga ccattagctc cacaggtatc ttcttccctc tagtggtcat
     8461 aacagcagct tcagctacct ctcaattcaa aaaacccctc aagacccgtt tagaggcccc
     8521 aaggggttat gctatcaatc gttgcgttac acacacaaaa aaccaacaca catccatctt
     8581 cgatggatag cgattttatt atctaactgc tgatcgagtg tagccagatc tagtaatcaa
     8641 ttacggggtc attagttcat agcccatata tggagttccg cgttacataa cttacggtaa
     8701 atggcccgcc tggctgaccg cccaacgacc cccgcccatt gacgtcaata atgacgtatg
     8761 ttcccatagt aacgccaata gggactttcc attgacgtca atgggtggag tatttacggt
     8821 aaactgccca cttggcagta catcaagtgt atcatatgcc aagtacgccc cctattgacg
     8881 tcaatgacgg taaatggccc gcctggcatt atgcccagta catgacctta tgggactttc
     8941 ctacttggca gtacatctac gtattagtca tcgctattac catg
//
